>Addgene plasmid #159728 | pOmnibac_ZZ_linker_ybbR_MAP7_N | addgene full sequence | sequence record 313443 | Addgene NGS Result
GATTGCGCAGATGCCCTGCGTAAGCGGGTGTGGGCGGACAATAAAGTCTTAAACTGAACAAAATAGATCT
AAACTATGACAATAAAGTCTTAAACTAGACAGAATAGTTGTAAACTGAAATCAGTCCAGTTATGCTGTGA
AAAAGCATACTGGACTTTTGTTATGGCTAAAGCAAACTCTTCATTTTCTGAAGTGCAAATTGCCCGTCGT
ATTAAAGAGGGGCGTGGCCAAGGGCATGTAAAGACTATATTCGCGGCGTTGTGACAATTTACCGAACAAC
TCCGCGGCCGGGAAGCCGATCTCGGCTTGAACGAATTGTTAGGTGGCGGTACTTGGGTCGATATCAAAGT
GCATCACTTCTTCCCGTATGCCCAACTTTGTATAGAGAGCCACTGCGGGATCGTCACCGTAATCTGCTTG
CACGTAGATCACATAAGCACCAAGCGCGTTGGCCTCATGCTTGAGGAGATTGATGAGCGCGGTGGCAATG
CCCTGCCTCCGGTGCTCGCCGGAGACTGCGAGATCATAGATATAGATCTCACTACGCGGCTGCTCAAACT
TGGGCAGAACGTAAGCCGCGAGAGCGCCAACAACCGCTTCTTGGTCGAAGGCAGCAAGCGCGATGAATGT
CTTACTACGGAGCAAGTTCCCGAGGTAATCGGAGTCCGGCTGATGTTGGGAGTAGGTGGCTACGTCTCCG
AACTCACGACCGAAAAGATCAAGAGCAGCCCGCATGGATTTGACTTGGTCAGGGCCGAGCCTACATGTGC
GAATGATGCCCATACTTGAGCCACCTAACTTTGTTTTAGGGCGACTGCCCTGCTGCGTAACATCGTTGCT
GCTGCGTAACATCGTTGCTGCTCCATAACATCAAACATCGACCCACGGCGTAACGCGCTTGCTGCTTGGA
TGCCCGAGGCATAGACTGTACAAAAAAACAGTCATAACAAGCCATGAAAACCGCCACTGCGCCGTTACCA
CCGCTGCGTTCGGTCAAGGTTCTGGACCAGTTGCGTGAGCGCATACGCTACTTGCATTACAGTTTACGAA
CCGAACAGGCTTATGTCAACTGGGTTCGTGCCTTCATCCGTTTCCACGGTGTGCGTCACCCGGCAACCTT
GGGCAGCAGCGAAGTCGCCATAACTTCGTATAGCATACATTATACGAAGTTATCTGTAACTATAACGGTC
CTAAGGTAGCGAGTTTAAACACTAGTATCGATTCGCGACCTACTCCGGAATATTAATAGATCATGGAGAT
AATTAAAATGATAACCATCTCGCAAATAAATAAGTATTTTACTGTTTTCGTAACAGTTTTGTAATAAAAA
AACCTATAAATATTCCGGATTATTCATACCGTCCCACCATCGGGCGCGGATCTCGGTCCGAAACCATGTC
GTACTACCATCACCATCACCATCACCATCACGGTTCTATGTGCATGGCAGGCCTTGCGCAACACGATGAA
GCCGTGGACAACAAATTCAACAAAGAACAACAAAACGCGTACTATGAGATCTTACATTTACCTAACTTAA
ACGAAGGACAACGAAACGCCTTCATCCAAAGTTTAAAAGATGACCCAAGCCAAAGCGCTAACCTTTTAGC
AGAAGCTAAAAAGCTAAATGATGCTCAGGCGCCGAAAGTAGACAACAAATTCAACAAAGAACAACAAAAC
GCGTTCTATGAGATCTTACATTTACCTAACTTAAACGAAGAACAACGAAACGCCTTCATCCAAAGTTTAA
AAGATGACCCAAGCCAAAGCGCTAACCTTTTAGCAGAAGCTGAAAAGCTAAATGATGCTCAGGCGCCGAA
AGTAGACGCAAATTCCGCGGGGAAGTCAACCGATTATGATATTCCAACTACTGCTAGCGAGAACCTATAT
TTCCAGGGAGATTATGATATCCCTACGACTGAGAATCTTTATTTTCAGGGCATGGACTCATTGGAGTTTA
TCGCATCAAAGCTCGCAGCGGAGCTAGGAGCTGGCGGCGACGGCCACAGGGGCGGCGACGGCGCAGTGCG
AAGCGAAACAGCACCCGACAGCTACAAAGTGCAAGATAAGAAAAATGCCTCCAGCCGCCCTGCCTCTGCA
ATTTCAGGACAAAATAACAACCACTCAGGAAATAAACCAGACCCTCCGCCTGTGTTACGTGTTGATGACC
GGCAGCGGCTGGCCCGGGAGCGACGTGAGGAACGGGAGAAACAGCTAGCTGCAAGAGAAATAGTGTGGTT
AGAAAGAGAAGAGCGAGCCAGGCAGCACTACGAGAAGCACCTGGAAGAGCGGAAGAAGAGGTTGGAGGAG
CAGAGGCAGAAGGAGGAGCGGAGGAGGGCTGCTGTGGAGGAGAAGCGGAGGCAGAGACTTGAGGAGGACA
AAGAACGCCACGAAGCTGTTGTACGGCGCACAATGGAAAGGAGCCAGAAGCCAAAACAGAAGCATAACCG
TTGGTCGTGGGGAGGCTCTCTCCATGGGAGCCCTAGCATCCACAGTGCAGATCCAGACAGGCGGTCAGTT
TCCACCATGAATCTTTCGAAATATGTTGATCCCGTCATTAGCAAGCGGCTCTCCTCTTCATCTGCAACTT
TACTAAATTCTCCAGATAGAGCTCGCCGCCTGCAGCTCAGCCCATGGGAGAGCAGCGTTGTTAACAGACT
CCTGACGCCCACACATTCGTTCCTGGCCAGAAGTAAAAGCACAGCTGCCTTGTCTGGAGAAGCAGCATCT
TGCAGCCCCATCATCATGCCCTACAAAGCTGCACACTCTAGAAATTCGATGGATCGACCAAAACTCTTTG
TAACACCACCTGAGGGCTCTTCTCGCAGGAGGATCATTCATGGCACAGCGAGCTATAAAAAAGAAAGAGA
GAGAGAAAATGTACTCTTCCTCACATCTGGCACCCGAAGGGCTGTATCTCCATAATGAGCTTGTCGAGAA
GTACTAGAGGATCATAATCAGCCATACCACATTTGTAGAGGTTTTACTTGCTTTAAAAAACCTCCCACAC
CTCCCCCTGAACCTGAAACATAAAATGAATGCAATTGTTGTTGTTAACTTGTTTATTGCAGCTTATAATG
GTTACAAATAAAGCAATAGCATCACAAATTTCACAAATAAAGCATTTTTTTCACTGCATTCTAGTTGTGG
TTTGTCCAAACTCATCAATGTATCTTATCATGTCTGGATCTGATCACTGCTTGAGCCTAGAAGATCCGGC
TGCTAACAAAGCCCGAAAGGAAGCTGAGTTGGCTGCTGCCACCGCTGAGCAATAACTATCATAACCCCTA
GGGTATACCCATCTAATTGGAACCAGATAAGTGAAATCTAGTTCCAAACTATTTTGTCATTTTTAATTTT
CGTATTAACTTACGACGCTACACCCAGTTCCCATCTATTTTGTCACTCTTCCCTAAATAATCCTTAAAAA
CTCCATTTCCACCCCTCCCAGTTCCCAACTATTTTGTCCGCCCACAACCGGTGGAGGAAATTCTCCTTGA
AGTTTCCCTGGTGTTCAAAGTAAAGGAGTTTGCACCAGACGCACCTCTGTTCACTGGTCCGGCGTATTAA
AACACGATACATTGTTATTAGTACATTTATTAAGCGCTAGATTCTGTGCGTTGTTGATTTACAGACAATT
GTTGTACGTATTTTAATAATTCATTAAATTTATAATCTTTAGGGTGGTATGTTAGAGCGAAAATCAAATG
ATTTTCAGCGTCTTTATATCTGAATTTAAATATTAAATCCTCAATAGATTTGTAAAATAGGTTTCGATTA
GTTTCAAACAAGGGTTGTTTTTCCGAACCGATGGCTGGACTATCTAATGGATTTTCGCTCAACGCCACAA
AACTTGCCAAATCTTGTAGCAGCAATCTAGCTTTGTCGATATTCGTTTGTGTTTTGTTTTGTAATAAAGG
TTCGACGTCGTTCAAAATATTATGCGCTTTTGTATTTCTTTCATCACTGTCGTTAGTGTACAATTGACTC
GACGTAAACACGTTAAATAGAGCTTGGACATATTTAACATCGGGCGTGTTAGCTTTATTAGGCCGATTAT
CGTCGTCGTCCCAACCCTCGTCGTTAGAAGTTGCTTCCGAAGACGATTTTGCCATAGCCACACGACGCCT
ATTAATTGTGTCGGCTAACACGTCCGCGATCAAATTTGTAGTTGAGCTTTTTGGAATTACCGGTTGACTT
GGGTCAACTGTCAGACCAAGTTTACTCATATATACTTTAGATTGATTTAAAACTTCATTTTTAATTTAAA
AGGATCTAGGTGAAGATCCTTTTTGATAATCTCATGACCAAAATCCCTTAACGTGAGTTTTCGTTCCACT
GAGCGTCAGACCCCGTAGAAAAGATCAAAGGATCTTCTTGAGATCCTTTTTTTCTGCGCGTAATCTGCTG
CTTGCAAACAAAAAAACCACCGCTACCAGCGGTGGTTTGTTTGCCGGATCAAGAGCTACCAACTCTTTTT
CCGAAGGTAACTGGCTTCAGCAGAGCGCAGATACCAAATACTGTTCTTCTAGTGTAGCCGTAGTTAGGCC
ACCACTTCAAGAACTCTGTAGCACCGCCTACATACCTCGCTCTGCTAATCCTGTTACCAGTGGCTGCTGC
CAGTGGCGATAAGTCGTGTCTTACCGGGTTGGACTCAAGACGATAGTTACCGGATAAGGCGCAGCGGTCG
GGCTGAACGGGGGGTTCGTGCACACAGCCCAGCTTGGAGCGAACGACCTACACCGAACTGAGATACCTAC
AGCGTGAGCTATGAGAAAGCGCCACGCTTCCCGAAGGGAGAAAGGCGGACAGGTATCCGGTAAGCGGCAG
GGTCGGAACAGGAGAGCGCACGAGGGAGCTTCCAGGGGGAAACGCCTGGTATCTTTATAGTCCTGTCGGG
TTTCGCCACCTCTGACTTGAGCGTCGATTTTTGTGATGCTCGTCAGGGGGGCGGAGCCTATGGAAAAACG
CCAGCAACGCGGCCTTTTTACGGTTCCTGGCCTTTTGCTGGCCTTTTGCTCACATGTTCTTTCCTGCGTT
ATCCCCTGATTGACTTGGGTCGCTCTTCCTGTGGATGCGCAGGTATGTACAGGAAGAGGTTTATACTAAA
CTGTTACATTGCAAACGTGGTTTCGTGTGCCAAGTGTGAAAACCGATGTTTAATCAAGGCTCTGACGCAT
TTCTACAACCACGACTCTAAGTGTGTGGGTGAAGTCATGCATGCATCTTTTAATCAAATCCCAAGATGTG
TATAAACCACCAAACTGCCAAAAAATGAAAACTGTCGACAAGCTCTGTCCGTTTGCTGGCAACTGCAAGG
GTCTCAATCCTATTTGTAATTATTGAATAATAAAACAATTATAAATGTCAAATTTGTTTTTTATTAACGA
TACAAACCAAACGCAACAAGAACATTTGTAGTATTATCTATAATTGAAAACGCGTAGTTATAATCGCTGA
GGTAATATTTAAAATCATTTTCAAATGATTCACAGTTAATTTGCGACAATATAATTTTATTTTCACATAA
ACTAGACGCCTTGTCGTCTTCTTCTTCGTATTCCTTCTCTTTTTCATTTTTCTCTTCATAAAAATTAACA
TAGTTATTATCGTATCCATATATGTATCTATCGTATAGAGTAAATTTTTTGTTGTCATAAATATATATGT
CTTTTTTAATGGGGTGTATAGTACCGCTGCGCATAGTTTTTCTGTAATTTACAACAGTGCTATTTTCTGG
TAGTTCTTCGGAGTGTGTTGCTTTAATTATTAAATTTATATAATCAATGAATTTGGGATCGTCGGTTTTG
TACAATATGTTGCCGGCATAGTACGCAGCTTCTTCTAGTTCAATTACACCATTTTTTAGCAGCACCGGAT
TAACATAACTTTCCAAAATGTTGTACGAACCGTTAAACAAAAACAGTTCACCTCCCTTTTCTATACTATT
GTCTGCGAGCAGTTGTTTGTTGTTAAAAATAACAGCCATTGTAATGAGACGCACAAACTAATATCACAAA
CTGGAAATGTCTATCAATATATAGTTGCT
Features (pLannotate 1.2.2; 18 found; start..end, strand, type, name):
     29..252     -  mobile_element Tn7R: mini-Tn7 element (right end of the Tn7 transposon) Tn7
    319..852     -  CDS            GmR: gentamycin acetyltransferase; aacC1; confers resistance to gentamycin
   1041..1069    -  promoter       Pc promoter: intI1 (promoter lies within the coding sequence); class 1 integron promoter
   1140..1173    +  protein_bind   loxP: Cre-mediated recombination occurs in the 8-bp core sequence (GCATACAT). Cre recombinase
   1250..1341    +  promoter       polyhedrin promoter: polh from Autographa californica; promoter for the baculovirus polyhedrin gene
   1408..1428    +  CDS            7xHis: 6xHis affinity tag
   1474..1647    +  CDS            ProtA: IgG-binding unit of Staphylococcus aureus protein A
   1651..1821    +  CDS            ProtA: IgG-binding unit of Staphylococcus aureus protein A
   1920..1940    +  CDS            capTEV™ (fragment): composite tag for in vivo biotinylation, TEV protease cleavage, and 6xHis tagging
   1978..2922    +  CDS            MAP7 (fragment): MAP7_HUMAN - Experimental evidence at protein level: Swiss-Prot protein existence level 1. Microtubule-stabilizing protein that may play an important role during reorganization of microtubules during polarization and differentiation of epithelial cells. Associates with microtubules in a dynamic manner. May play a role in the formation of intercellular contacts. Colocalization with TRPV4 results in the redistribution of TRPV4 toward the membrane and may link cytoskeletal microfilaments. From Homo sapiens (Human).
   2950..3033    +  CDS            large T antigen (fragment): large T antigen from SV40 (simian virus 40)
   3056..3190    +  polyA_signal   SV40 poly(A) signal: SV40 polyadenylation signal
   3219..3268    +  CDS            SET1 (fragment): solubility-enhancement tag derived from T7 phage gene 10B
   3311..3476    -  mobile_element Tn7L: mini-Tn7 element (left end of the Tn7 transposon) Tn7
   3483..4188    +  misc_recomb    baculovirus recombination region (ORF1629): contains part of ORF1629
   4378..4966    +  rep_origin     ori: high-copy-number ColE1/pMB1/pBR322/pUC origin of replication
   5082..5222    +  CDS            LEF-2 (fragment): LEF2_NPVAC - Experimental evidence at protein level: Swiss-Prot protein existence level 1. Plays an essential role in viral DNA replication. Does not seem to participate in the initiation step but is rather important for the amplification of DNA. Also required for expression from the vp39 and polh promoters. From Autographa californica nuclear polyhedrosis virus (AcMNPV).
   5222..6049    +  misc_recomb    baculovirus recombination region (lef2/ORF603): contains ORF603 and part of lef2
