[The description below was written by a language model from this plasmid's Addgene catalogue record and pLannotate feature annotations shown in this document.]
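Description:
pOmnibac_ZZ_linker_ybbR_MAP7_N is a baculovirus transfer plasmid of about 6 kb, built on the pOmnibac backbone, for producing an N-terminal fragment of human MAP7 (ensconsin) in Sf9 insect cells. In bacteria it replicates from a high-copy ColE1/pUC-type origin and is selected with gentamicin, through an aacC1 acetyltransferase gene driven by the class 1 integron Pc promoter. The backbone offers several routes into a baculoviral genome. Tn7L and Tn7R ends flank the gentamicin marker and expression cassette, allowing Tn7 transposition into a bacmid. The lef2/ORF603 and ORF1629 recombination regions allow homologous recombination with linearised viral DNA. A single loxP site upstream of the promoter permits Cre-mediated fusion with other plasmids.

The expression cassette is driven by the very late polyhedrin promoter from AcMNPV and terminated by an SV40 polyadenylation signal. The open reading frame begins with a His tag, followed by two IgG-binding units of Staphylococcus aureus protein A, which together form the ZZ affinity tag. A short hit to a composite TEV-containing tag follows, suggesting a TEV protease cleavage site in the linker. The ybbR tag named in the record, a short peptide used for site-specific enzymatic labelling, is not annotated separately but presumably sits in the gap just before MAP7. The insert encodes amino acids 1–316 of isoform 1, covering the microtubule-binding domain and the P123 region. The small fragments called as SV40 large T antigen, SET1 and LEF-2 are most likely incidental matches within terminator or backbone sequence. The construct is suited to IgG-affinity purification and labelling of MAP7 protein, and the associated publication studies how MAP7 regulates kinesin-1.
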