Addgene plasmid #159728: pOmnibac_ZZ_linker_ybbR_MAP7_N
Purpose: Expresses MAP7 (amino acids 1-316) in Sf9 cells with a ZZ affinity tag and a ybbR tag
Depositing lab: Ahmet Yildiz. Depositing organization: University of California, Berkeley. Publication: Structural and functional insight into regulation of kinesin-1 by microtubule-associated protein MAP7. Ferro LS, Fang Q, Eshun-Wilson L, Fernandes J, Jack A, Farrell DP, Golcuk M, Huijben T, Costa K, Gur M, DiMaio F, Nogales E, Yildiz A. Science. 2022 Jan 21;375(6578):326-331. doi: 10.1126/science.abf6154. Epub 2022 Jan 20. PubMed 35050657.
Backbone
  Vector backbone: pOmnibac
  Total vector size (bp): 6045
  Vector type: Insect Expression
Growth in bacteria
  Bacterial resistance: Gentamicin, 10 μg/mL
  Growth temperature: 37°C
  Growth strain: DH5alpha
  Copy number: Unknown
Gene/Insert
  Gene/Insert name: MAP7 (only amino acids 1-316)(includes MTBD and P123 domains) (alt names: Ensconsin; Isoform 1 (identifier: Q14244-1); UniProtKB - Q14244 (MAP7_HUMAN))
  Species: H. sapiens (human)
  Entrez Gene: MAP7 (a.k.a. E-MAP-115, EMAP115)
  Tag / fusion protein: ZZ affinity tag and ybbR tag
Terms and licenses: Academic/Nonprofit Terms; Industry Terms: Not Available to Industry
How to cite: pOmnibac_ZZ_linker_ybbR_MAP7_N was a gift from Ahmet Yildiz (Addgene plasmid # 159728 ; http://n2t.net/addgene:159728 ; RRID:Addgene_159728)
